>Addgene plasmid #22224 | FCK-ss-Prl-Arch-GFP | depositor full sequence | sequence record 10185 | Author sequence
GTCGACGGATCGGGAGATCTCCCGATCCCCTATGGTGCACTCTCAGTACAATCTGCTCTGATGCCGCATA
GTTAAGCCAGTATCTGCTCCCTGCTTGTGTGTTGGAGGTCGCTGAGTAGTGCGCGAGCAAAATTTAAGCT
ACAACAAGGCAAGGCTTGACCGACAATTGCATGAAGAATCTGCTTAGGGTTAGGCGTTTTGCGCTGCTTC
GCGATGTACGGGCCAGATATACGCGTTGACATTGATTATTGACTAGTTATTAATAGTAATCAATTACGGG
GTCATTAGTTCATAGCCCATATATGGAGTTCCGCGTTACATAACTTACGGTAAATGGCCCGCCTGGCTGA
CCGCCCAACGACCCCCGCCCATTGACGTCAATAATGACGTATGTTCCCATAGTAACGCCAATAGGGACTT
TCCATTGACGTCAATGGGTGGAGTATTTACGGTAAACTGCCCACTTGGCAGTACATCAAGTGTATCATAT
GCCAAGTACGCCCCCTATTGACGTCAATGACGGTAAATGGCCCGCCTGGCATTATGCCCAGTACATGACC
TTATGGGACTTTCCTACTTGGCAGTACATCTACGTATTAGTCATCGCTATTACCATGGTGATGCGGTTTT
GGCAGTACATCAATGGGCGTGGATAGCGGTTTGACTCACGGGGATTTCCAAGTCTCCACCCCATTGACGT
CAATGGGAGTTTGTTTTGGCACCAAAATCAACGGGACTTTCCAAAATGTCGTAACAACTCCGCCCCATTG
ACGCAAATGGGCGGTAGGCGTGTACGGTGGGAGGTCTATATAAGCAGCGCGTTTTGCCTGTACTGGGTCT
CTCTGGTTAGACCAGATCTGAGCCTGGGAGCTCTCTGGCTAACTAGGGAACCCACTGCTTAAGCCTCAAT
AAAGCTTGCCTTGAGTGCTTCAAGTAGTGTGTGCCCGTCTGTTGTGTGACTCTGGTAACTAGAGATCCCT
CAGACCCTTTTAGTCAGTGTGGAAAATCTCTAGCAGTGGCGCCCGAACAGGGACTTGAAAGCGAAAGGGA
AACCAGAGGAGCTCTCTCGACGCAGGACTCGGCTTGCTGAAGCGCGCACGGCAAGAGGCGAGGGGCGGCG
ACTGGTGAGTACGCCAAAAATTTTGACTAGCGGAGGCTAGAAGGAGAGAGATGGGTGCGAGAGCGTCAGT
ATTAAGCGGGGGAGAATTAGATCGCGATGGGAAAAAATTCGGTTAAGGCCAGGGGGAAAGAAAAAATATA
AATTAAAACATATAGTATGGGCAAGCAGGGAGCTAGAACGATTCGCAGTTAATCCTGGCCTGTTAGAAAC
ATCAGAAGGCTGTAGACAAATACTGGGACAGCTACAACCATCCCTTCAGACAGGATCAGAAGAACTTAGA
TCATTATATAATACAGTAGCAACCCTCTATTGTGTGCATCAAAGGATAGAGATAAAAGACACCAAGGAAG
CTTTAGACAAGATAGAGGAAGAGCAAAACAAAAGTAAGACCACCGCACAGCAAGCGGCCGCTGATCTTCA
GACCTGGAGGAGGAGATATGAGGGACAATTGGAGAAGTGAATTATATAAATATAAAGTAGTAAAAATTGA
ACCATTAGGAGTAGCACCCACCAAGGCAAAGAGAAGAGTGGTGCAGAGAGAAAAAAGAGCAGTGGGAATA
GGAGCTTTGTTCCTTGGGTTCTTGGGAGCAGCAGGAAGCACTATGGGCGCAGCGTCAATGACGCTGACGG
TACAGGCCAGACAATTATTGTCTGGTATAGTGCAGCAGCAGAACAATTTGCTGAGGGCTATTGAGGCGCA
ACAGCATCTGTTGCAACTCACAGTCTGGGGCATCAAGCAGCTCCAGGCAAGAATCCTGGCTGTGGAAAGA
TACCTAAAGGATCAACAGCTCCTGGGGATTTGGGGTTGCTCTGGAAAACTCATTTGCACCACTGCTGTGC
CTTGGAATGCTAGTTGGAGTAATAAATCTCTGGAACAGATTTGGAATCACACGACCTGGATGGAGTGGGA
CAGAGAAATTAACAATTACACAAGCTTAATACACTCCTTAATTGAAGAATCGCAAAACCAGCAAGAAAAG
AATGAACAAGAATTATTGGAATTAGATAAATGGGCAAGTTTGTGGAATTGGTTTAACATAACAAATTGGC
TGTGGTATATAAAATTATTCATAATGATAGTAGGAGGCTTGGTAGGTTTAAGAATAGTTTTTGCTGTACT
TTCTATAGTGAATAGAGTTAGGCAGGGATATTCACCATTATCGTTTCAGACCCACCTCCCAACCCCGAGG
GGACCCGACAGGCCCGAAGGAATAGAAGAAGAAGGTGGAGAGAGAGACAGAGACAGATCCATTCGATTAG
TGAACGGATCGGCACTGCGTGCGCCAATTCTGCAGACAAATGGCAGTATTCATCCACAATTTTAAAAGAA
AAGGGGGGATTGGGGGGTACAGTGCAGGGGAAAGAATAGTAGACATAATAGCAACAGACATACAAACTAA
AGAATTACAAAAACAAATTACAAAAATTCAAAATTTTCGGGTTTATTACAGGGACAGCAGAGATCCAGTT
TGGTTAATTAACATTATGGCCTTAGGTCACTTCATCTCCATGGGGTTCTTCTTCTGATTTTCTAGAAAAT
GAGATGGGGGTGCAGAGAGCTTCCTCAGTGACCTGCCCAGGGTCACATCAGAAATGTCAGAGCTAGAACT
TGAACTCAGATTACTAATCTTAAATTCCATGCCTTGGGGGCATGCAAGTACGATATACAGAAGGAGTGAA
CTCATTAGGGCAGATGACCAATGAGTTTAGGAAAGAAGAGTCCAGGGCAGGGTACATCTACACCACCCGC
CCAGCCCTGGGTGAGTCCAGCCACGTTCACCTCATTATAGTTGCCTCTCTCCAGTCCTACCTTGACGGGA
AGCACAAGCAGAAACTGGGACAGGAGCCCCAGGAGACCAAATCTTCATGGTCCCTCTGGGAGGATGGGTG
GGGAGAGCTGTGGCAGAGGCCTCAGGAGGGGCCCTGCTGCTCAGTGGTGACAGATAGGGGTGAGAAAGCA
GACAGAGTCATTCCGTCAGCATTCTGGGTCTGTTTGGTACTTCTTCTCACGCTAAGGTGGCGGTGTGATA
TGCACAATGGCTAAAAAGCAGGGAGAGCTGGAAAGAAACAAGGACAGAGACAGAGGCCAAGTCAACCAGA
CCAATTCCCAGAGGAAGCAAAGAAACCATTACAGAGACTACAAGGGGGAAGGGAAGGAGAGATGAATTAG
CTTCCCCTGTAAACCTTAGAACCCAGCTGTTGCCAGGGCAACGGGGCAATACCTGTCTCTTCAGAGGAGA
TGAAGTTGCCAGGGTAACTACATCCTGTCTTTCTCAAGGACCATCCCAGAATGTGGCACCCACTAGCCGT
TACCATAGCAACTGCCTCTTTGCCCCACTTAATCCCATCCCGTCTGTTAAAAGGGCCCTATAGTTGGAGG
TGGGGGAGGTAGGAAGAGCGATGATCACTTGTGGACTAAGTTTGTTCACATCCCCTTCTCCAACCCCCTC
AGTACATCACCCTGGGAGAACAAGGTCCACTTGCTTCTGGGCCCACACAGTCCTGCAGTATTGTGTATAT
AAGGCCAGGGCAACGGAGGAGCAGGTTTTGAAGTGAAAGGCAGGCAGGTGTTGGGGAGGCAGTTACCGGG
GCAACGGGAACAGGGCGTTTCGGAGGTGGTTGCCATGGGGACCTGGATGCTGACGAAGGCTCGCGAGGCT
GTGAGCAGCCACAGTGCCCTGCTCAGAAGCCCCAAGCTCGTCAATCAAGCTGGTTCTCCATTTGCACTCA
GGAGCACGGGCAGGCGAGTGGCCCCTAGTTCTGGGGGCAGCGGGGGATCCGCCACCATGGTCCCGTGCAC
GCTGCTCCTGCTGTTGGCAGCCGCCCTGGCTCCGACTCAGACGCGGGCCAGCGCTGACAGCAAAGGTTCG
TCGCAGAAAGGGTCCCGCCTGCTCCTGCTGCTGGTGGTGTCAAATCTACTCTTGTGCCAGGGTGTGGTCT
CCACCCCCGTCAGCGCTGACCCCATCGCTCTGCAGGCTGGTTACGACCTGCTGGGTGACGGCAGACCTGA
AACTCTGTGGCTGGGCATCGGCACTCTGCTGATGCTGATTGGAACCTTCTACTTTCTGGTCCGCGGATGG
GGAGTCACCGATAAGGATGCCCGGGAATATTACGCTGTGACTATCCTGGTGCCCGGAATCGCATCCGCCG
CATATCTGTCTATGTTCTTTGGTATCGGGCTTACTGAGGTGACCGTCGGGGGCGAAATGTTGGATATCTA
TTATGCCAGGTACGCCGACTGGCTGTTTACCACCCCACTTCTGCTGCTGGATCTGGCCCTTCTCGCTAAG
GTGGATCGGGTGACCATCGGCACCCTGGTGGGTGTGGACGCCCTGATGATCGTCACTGGCCTCATCGGAG
CCTTGAGCCACACGGCCATAGCCAGATACAGTTGGTGGTTGTTCTCTACAATTTGCATGATAGTGGTGCT
CTATTTTCTGGCTACATCCCTGCGATCTGCTGCAAAGGAGCGGGGCCCCGAGGTGGCATCTACCTTTAAC
ACCCTGACAGCTCTGGTCTTGGTGCTGTGGACCGCTTACCCTATCCTGTGGATCATAGGCACTGAGGGCG
CTGGCGTGGTGGGCCTGGGCATCGAAACTCTGCTGTTTATGGTGTTGGACGTGACTGCCAAGGTCGGCTT
TGGCTTTATCCTGTTGAGATCCCGGGCTATTCTGGGCGACACCGAGGCACCAGAACCCAGTGCCGGTGCC
GATGTCAGTGCCGCCGACCGACCGGTAGTAGCAGTGAGCAAGGGCGAGGAGCTGTTCACCGGGGTGGTGC
CCATCCTGGTCGAGCTGGACGGCGACGTAAACGGCCACAAGTTCAGCGTGTCCGGCGAGGGCGAGGGCGA
TGCCACCTACGGCAAGCTGACCCTGAAGTTCATCTGCACCACCGGCAAGCTGCCCGTGCCCTGGCCCACC
CTCGTGACCACCCTGACCTACGGCGTGCAGTGCTTCAGCCGCTACCCCGACCACATGAAGCAGCACGACT
TCTTCAAGTCCGCCATGCCCGAAGGCTACGTCCAGGAGCGCACCATCTTCTTCAAGGACGACGGCAACTA
CAAGACCCGCGCCGAGGTGAAGTTCGAGGGCGACACCCTGGTGAACCGCATCGAGCTGAAGGGCATCGAC
TTCAAGGAGGACGGCAACATCCTGGGGCACAAGCTGGAGTACAACTACAACAGCCACAACGTCTATATCA
TGGCCGACAAGCAGAAGAACGGCATCAAGGTGAACTTCAAGATCCGCCACAACATCGAGGACGGCAGCGT
GCAGCTCGCCGACCACTACCAGCAGAACACCCCCATCGGCGACGGCCCCGTGCTGCTGCCCGACAACCAC
TACCTGAGCACCCAGTCCGCCCTGAGCAAAGACCCCAACGAGAAGCGCGATCACATGGTCCTGCTGGAGT
TCGTGACCGCCGCCGGGATCACTCTCGGCATGGACGAGCTGTACAAGTAATAAGAATTCGATATCAAGCT
TATCGATAATCAACCTCTGGATTACAAAATTTGTGAAAGATTGACTGGTATTCTTAACTATGTTGCTCCT
TTTACGCTATGTGGATACGCTGCTTTAATGCCTTTGTATCATGCTATTGCTTCCCGTATGGCTTTCATTT
TCTCCTCCTTGTATAAATCCTGGTTGCTGTCTCTTTATGAGGAGTTGTGGCCCGTTGTCAGGCAACGTGG
CGTGGTGTGCACTGTGTTTGCTGACGCAACCCCCACTGGTTGGGGCATTGCCACCACCTGTCAGCTCCTT
TCCGGGACTTTCGCTTTCCCCCTCCCTATTGCCACGGCGGAACTCATCGCCGCCTGCCTTGCCCGCTGCT
GGACAGGGGCTCGGCTGTTGGGCACTGACAATTCCGTGGTGTTGTCGGGGAAATCATCGTCCTTTCCTTG
GCTGCTCGCCTGTGTTGCCACCTGGATTCTGCGCGGGACGTCCTTCTGCTACGTCCCTTCGGCCCTCAAT
CCAGCGGACCTTCCTTCCCGCGGCCTGCTGCCGGCTCTGCGGCCTCTTCCGCGTCTTCGCCTTCGCCCTC
AGACGAGTCGGATCTCCCTTTGGGCCGCCTCCCCGCATCGATACCGTCGACCTCGAGACCTAGAAAAACA
TGGAGCAATCACAAGTAGCAATACAGCAGCTACCAATGCTGATTGTGCCTGGCTAGAAGCACAAGAGGAG
GAGGAGGTGGGTTTTCCAGTCACACCTCAGGTACCTTTAAGACCAATGACTTACAAGGCAGCTGTAGATC
TTAGCCACTTTTTAAAAGAAAAGGGGGGACTGGAAGGGCTAATTCACTCCCAACGAAGACAAGATATCCT
TGATCTGTGGATCTACCACACACAAGGCTACTTCCCTGATTGGCAGAACTACACACCAGGGCCAGGGATC
AGATATCCACTGACCTTTGGATGGTGCTACAAGCTAGTACCAGTTGAGCAAGAGAAGGTAGAAGAAGCCA
ATGAAGGAGAGAACACCCGCTTGTTACACCCTGTGAGCCTGCATGGGATGGATGACCCGGAGAGAGAAGT
ATTAGAGTGGAGGTTTGACAGCCGCCTAGCATTTCATCACATGGCCCGAGAGCTGCATCCGGACTGTACT
GGGTCTCTCTGGTTAGACCAGATCTGAGCCTGGGAGCTCTCTGGCTAACTAGGGAACCCACTGCTTAAGC
CTCAATAAAGCTTGCCTTGAGTGCTTCAAGTAGTGTGTGCCCGTCTGTTGTGTGACTCTGGTAACTAGAG
ATCCCTCAGACCCTTTTAGTCAGTGTGGAAAATCTCTAGCAGGGCCCGTTTAAACCCGCTGATCAGCCTC
GACTGTGCCTTCTAGTTGCCAGCCATCTGTTGTTTGCCCCTCCCCCGTGCCTTCCTTGACCCTGGAAGGT
GCCACTCCCACTGTCCTTTCCTAATAAAATGAGGAAATTGCATCGCATTGTCTGAGTAGGTGTCATTCTA
TTCTGGGGGGTGGGGTGGGGCAGGACAGCAAGGGGGAGGATTGGGAAGACAATAGCAGGCATGCTGGGGA
TGCGGTGGGCTCTATGGCTTCTGAGGCGGAAAGAACCAGCTGGGGCTCTAGGGGGTATCCCC
[124 nt withheld, positions 7203-7326]
C
[91 nt withheld, positions 7328-7418]
A
[49 nt withheld, positions 7420-7468]
CCTTTGACGTTGGAGTCCACGTTCTTT
[37 nt withheld, positions 7496-7532]
ACCCTATCTCGGTCTATTCTTTTGATTTATAAGGGATTTTGCCGATTTCGGCCTATTGGTTAAAAAATGA
GCTGATTTAACAAAAATTTAACGCGAATTAATTCTGTGGAATGTGTGTCAGTTAGGGTGTGGAAAGTCCC
CAGGCTCCCCAGCAGGCAGAAGTATGCAAAGCATGCATCTCAATTAGTCAGCAACCAGGTGTGGAAAGTC
CCCAGGCTCCCCAGCAGGCAGAAGTATGCAAAGCATGCATCTCAATTAGTCAGCAACCATAGTCCCGCCC
CTAACTCCGCCCATCCCGCCCCTAACTCCGCCCAGTTCCGCCCATTCTCCGCCCCATGGCTGACTAATTT
TTTTTATTTATGCAGAGGCCGAGGCCGCCTCTGCCTCTGAGCTATTCCAGAAGTAGTGAGGAGGCTTTTT
TGGAGGCCTAGGCTTTTGCAAAAAGCTCCCGGGAGCTTGTATATCCATTTTCGGATCTGATCAGCACGTG
TTGACAATTAATCATCGGCATAGTATATCGGCATAGTATAATACGACAAGGTGAGGAACTAAACCATGGC
CAAGTTGACCAGTGCCGTTCCGGTGCTCACCGCGCGCGACGTCGCCGGAGCGGTCGAGTTCTGGACCGAC
CGGCTCGGGTTCTCCCGGGACTTCGTGGAGGACGACTTCGCCGGTGTGGTCCGGGACGACGTGACCCTGT
TCATCAGCGCGGTCCAGGACCAGGTGGTGCCGGACAACACCCTGGCCTGGGTGTGGGTGCGCGGCCTGGA
CGAGCTGTACGCCGAGTGGTCGGAGGTCGTGTCCACGAACTTCCGGGACGCCTCCGGGCCGGCCATGACC
GAGATCGGCGAGCAGCCGTGGGGGCGGGAGTTCGCCCTGCGCGACCCGGCCGGCAACTGCGTGCACTTCG
TGGCCGAGGAGCAGGACTGACACGTGCTACGAGATTTCGATTCCACCGCCGCCTTCTATGAAAGGTTGGG
CTTCGGAATCGTTTTCCGGGACGCCGGCTGGATGATCCTCCAGCGCGGGGATCTCATGCTGGAGTTCTTC
GCCCACCCCAACTTGTTTATTGCAGCTTATAATGGTTACAAATAAAGCAATAGCATCACAAATTTCACAA
ATAAAGCATTTTTTTCACTGCATTCTAGTTGTGGTTTGTCCAAACTCATCAATGTATCTTATCATGTCTG
TATACCGTCGACCTCTAGCTAGAGCTTGGCGTAATCATGGTCATAGCTGTTTCCTGTGTGAAATTGTTAT
CCGCTCACAATTCCACACAACATACGAGCCGGAAGCATAAAGTGTAAAGCCTGGGGTGCCTAATGAGTGA
GCTAACTCACATTAATTGCGTTGCGCTCACTGCCCGCTTTCCAGTCGGGAAACCTGTCGTGCCAGCTGCA
TTAATGAATCGGCCAACGCGCGGGGAGAGGCGGTTTGCGTATTGGGCGCTCTTCCGCTTCCTCGCTCACT
GACTCGCTGCGCTCGGTCGTTCGGCTGCGGCGAGCGGTATCAGCTCACTCAAAGGCGGTAATACGGTTAT
CCACAGAATCAGGGGATAACGCAGGAAAGAACATGTGAGCAAAAGGCCAGCAAAAGGCCAGGAACCGTAA
AAAGGCCGCGTTGCTGGCGTTTTTCCATAGGCTCCGCCCCCCTGACGAGCATCACAAAAATCGACGCTCA
AGTCAGAGGTGGCGAAACCCGACAGGACTATAAAGATACCAGGCGTTTCCCCCTGGAAGCTCCCTCGTGC
GCTCTCCTGTTCCGACCCTGCCGCTTACCGGATACCTGTCCGCCTTTCTCCCTTCGGGAAGCGTGGCGCT
TTCTCATAGCTCACGCTGTAGGTATCTCAGTTCGGTGTAGGTCGTTCGCTCCAAGCTGGGCTGTGTGCAC
GAACCCCCCGTTCAGCCCGACCGCTGCGCCTTATCCGGTAACTATCGTCTTGAGTCCAACCCGGTAAGAC
ACGACTTATCGCCACTGGCAGCAGCCACTGGTAACAGGATTAGCAGAGCGAGGTATGTAGGCGGTGCTAC
AGAGTTCTTGAAGTGGTGGCCTAACTACGGCTACACTAGAAGAACAGTATTTGGTATCTGCGCTCTGCTG
AAGCCAGTTACCTTCGGAAAAAGAGTTGGTAGCTCTTGATCCGGCAAACAAACCACCGCTGGTAGCGGTG
GTTTTTTTGTTTGCAAGCAGCAGATTACGCGCAGAAAAAAAGGATCTCAAGAAGATCCTTTGATCTTTTC
TACGGGGTCTGACGCTCAGTGGAACGAAAACTCACGTTAAGGGATTTTGGTCATGAGATTATCAAAAAGG
ATCTTCACCTAGATCCTTTTAAATTAAAAATGAAGTTTTAAATCAATCTAAAGTATATATGAGTAAACTT
GGTCTGACAGTTACCAATGCTTAATCAGTGAGGCACCTATCTCAGCGATCTGTCTATTTCGTTCATCCAT
AGTTGCCTGACTCCCCGTCGTGTAGATAACTACGATACGGGAGGGCTTACCATCTGGCCCCAGTGCTGCA
ATGATACCGCGAGACCCACGCTCACCGGCTCCAGATTTATCAGCAATAAACCAGCCAGCCGGAAGGGCCG
AGCGCAGAAGTGGTCCTGCAACTTTATCCGCCTCCATCCAGTCTATTAATTGTTGCCGGGAAGCTAGAGT
AAGTAGTTCGCCAGTTAATAGTTTGCGCAACGTTGTTGCCATTGCTACAGGCATCGTGGTGTCACGCTCG
TCGTTTGGTATGGCTTCATTCAGCTCCGGTTCCCAACGATCAAGGCGAGTTACATGATCCCCCATGTTGT
GCAAAAAAGCGGTTAGCTCCTTCGGTCCTCCGATCGTTGTCAGAAGTAAGTTGGCCGCAGTGTTATCACT
CATGGTTATGGCAGCACTGCATAATTCTCTTACTGTCATGCCATCCGTAAGATGCTTTTCTGTGACTGGT
GAGTACTCAACCAAGTCATTCTGAGAATAGTGTATGCGGCGACCGAGTTGCTCTTGCCCGGCGTCAATAC
GGGATAATACCGCGCCACATAGCAGAACTTTAAAAGTGCTCATCATTGGAAAACGTTCTTCGGGGCGAAA
ACTCTCAAGGATCTTACCGCTGTTGAGATCCAGTTCGATGTAACCCACTCGTGCACCCAACTGATCTTCA
GCATCTTTTACTTTCACCAGCGTTTCTGGGTGAGCAAAAACAGGAAGGCAAAATGCCGCAAAAAAGGGAA
TAAGGGCGACACGGAAATGTTGAATACTCATACTCTTCCTTTTTCAATATTATTGAAGCATTTATCAGGG
TTATTGTCTCATGAGCGGATACATATTTGAATGTATTTAGAAAAATAAACAAATAGGGGTTCCGCGCACA
TTTCCCCGAAAAGTGCCACCTGAC
Features (pLannotate 1.2.2; 33 found; start..end, strand, type, name):
     31..83      -  misc_feature   bom (fragment): basis of mobility region from pBR322
    238..617     +  enhancer       CMV enhancer: human cytomegalovirus immediate early enhancer
    618..817     +  promoter       CMV promoter: human cytomegalovirus (CMV) immediate early promoter
    835..1015    +  LTR            5' LTR (truncated): truncated 5' long terminal repeat (LTR) from HIV-1
   1062..1187    +  misc_feature   HIV-1 Ψ: packaging signal of human immunodeficiency virus type 1
   1171..1534    +  CDS            HIV-1 gag (fragment): gag protein from human immunodeficiency virus 1; gag
   1680..1913    +  misc_feature   RRE: The Rev response element (RRE) of HIV-1 allows for Rev-dependent mRNA export from the nucleus to the cytoplasm.
   2290..2390    +  CDS            Rev (fragment): human immunodeficiency virus 1 (HIV-1) Rev protein; rev; enhances nuclear export of unspliced and incompletely spliced viral mRNAs
   2440..2557    +  misc_feature   cPPT/CTS: central polypurine tract and central termination sequence of HIV-1
   2602..3891    +  promoter       CaMKII promoter: promoter for the mouse calcium/calmodulin-dependent kinase II α subunit
   3907..3981    +  CDS            H2-K1 (fragment): HA1B_MOUSE - Also known as H2-K. Experimental evidence at protein level: Swiss-Prot protein existence level 1. Involved in the presentation of foreign antigens to the immune system. From Mus musculus (Mouse).
   3976..4065    +  CDS            prolactin signal sequence: signal sequence from bovine prolactin
   4078..4848    +  CDS            Arch: light-driven proton pump archaerhodopsin-3 from Halorubrum sodomense (Chow et al., 2010)
   4864..5580    +  CDS            EGFP: the original enhanced GFP (Yang et al., 1996) mammalian codon-optimized
   5584..5608    +  misc_feature   MCS (fragment): pBluescript multiple cloning site
   5608..6196    +  misc_feature   WPRE: woodchuck hepatitis virus posttranscriptional regulatory element
   6133..6714    +  CDS            nef (fragment): NEF_HV1H2 - Experimental evidence at protein level: Swiss-Prot protein existence level 1. Extracellular Nef protein targets CD4(+) T-lymphocytes for apoptosis by interacting with CXCR4 surface receptors. From Human immunodeficiency virus type 1 group M subtype B (isolate HXB2) (HIV-1).
   6721..6901    +  LTR            5' LTR (truncated): truncated 5' long terminal repeat (LTR) from HIV-1
   6933..7157    +  polyA_signal   bGH poly(A) signal: bovine growth hormone polyadenylation signal
   7161..7182    +  promoter       SV40 promoter (fragment): SV40 enhancer and early promoter
   7203..7631    +  rep_origin     f1 ori (sequence partly withheld): f1 bacteriophage origin of replication; arrow indicates direction of (+) strand synthesis
   7645..7974    +  promoter       SV40 promoter: SV40 enhancer and early promoter
   8022..8069    +  promoter       EM7 promoter: synthetic bacterial promoter&nbsp
   8088..8462    +  CDS            BleoR: antibiotic-binding protein; Sh ble from Streptoalloteichus hindustanus; confers resistance to bleomycin, phleomycin, and Zeocin™
   8472..8597    +  CDS            ble (fragment): BLE_KLEPN - Experimental evidence at protein level: Swiss-Prot protein existence level 1. Binding protein with a strong affinity to the bleomycin family of antibiotics. Binds to CL990; an antimitotic-antibiotic compound. From Klebsiella pneumoniae.
   8592..8713    +  polyA_signal   SV40 poly(A) signal: SV40 polyadenylation signal
   8784..8806    -  protein_bind   lac operator (fragment): The lac repressor binds to the lac operator to inhibit transcription in E. coli. This inhibition can be relieved by adding lactose or isopropyl-β-D-thiogalactopyranoside (IPTG). lac repressor encoded by lacI
   8810..8840    -  promoter       lac promoter: promoter for the E. coli lac operon
   8855..8876    -  protein_bind   CAP binding site: CAP binding activates transcription in the presence of cAMP. E. coli catabolite activator protein
   8889..8981    -  CDS            lacI (fragment): lac repressor; lacI; The lac repressor binds to the lac operator to inhibit transcription in E. coli. This inhibition can be relieved by adding lactose or isopropyl-β-D-thiogalactopyranoside (IPTG).
   9164..9752    -  rep_origin     ori: high-copy-number ColE1/pMB1/pBR322/pUC origin of replication
   9923..10783   -  CDS            AmpR: β-lactamase; bla; confers resistance to ampicillin, carbenicillin, and related antibiotics
  10784..10888   -  promoter       AmpR promoter: bla
