[The description below was written by a language model from this plasmid's Addgene catalogue record and pLannotate feature annotations shown in this document.]
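Description:
FCK-ss-Prl-Arch-GFP is an HIV-1-based lentiviral transfer plasmid built on the FCK(1.3)GW backbone for neuronal expression of a light-driven proton pump used in optogenetic silencing. It is propagated in E. coli through a high-copy ColE1/pUC-type origin with ampicillin selection (AmpR), and a recombination-deficient strain is recommended because of the repeated LTR sequences. An f1 origin is also present. Outside the viral region, the backbone carries an SV40 promoter/EM7-driven BleoR cassette with an SV40 polyadenylation signal, which could confer Zeocin resistance, although the record does not describe its use.

The viral genome is transcribed from a CMV enhancer/promoter fused to a truncated 5' LTR, an arrangement that generally makes genomic RNA production in packaging cells independent of Tat. It is followed by the Ψ packaging signal with a gag fragment, the RRE for Rev-dependent nuclear export, and the cPPT/CTS, which aids nuclear import. The 3' end is annotated as a truncated LTR followed by a bGH polyadenylation signal.

The internal expression cassette uses the mouse CaMKIIα promoter, commonly chosen to bias expression toward excitatory neurons. It drives a single fusion protein cloned between BamHI and EcoRI sites. An MHC class I (H2-K) signal sequence and the bovine prolactin signal sequence sit at the N terminus, followed by archaerhodopsin-3 (Arch) from Halorubrum sodomense and a C-terminal EGFP. The leader peptides are presumably intended to improve membrane targeting of the pump, while EGFP marks expressing cells. A WPRE downstream enhances transcript stability and expression. After packaging into lentivirus, the construct is used to transduce neurons so that illumination activates outward proton pumping and suppresses their activity.
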