Addgene plasmid #22224: FCK-ss-Prl-Arch-GFP
Purpose: Lentiviral expression of Arch-GFP, with N-terminal MHC Class I antigen signal sequence (ss) and Prolactin signal sequence (Prl), for optogenetic inhibition.
Depositing lab: Edward Boyden. Depositing organization: Massachusetts Institute of Technology. Publication: High-performance genetically targetable optical neural silencing by light-driven proton pumps. Chow BY, Han X, Dobry AS, Qian X, Chuong AS, Li M, Henninger MA, Belfort GM, Lin Y, Monahan PE, Boyden ES. Nature. 2010 Jan 7. 463(7277):98-102. 10.1038/nature08652 PubMed 20054397.
Backbone
  Vector backbone: FCK(1.3)GW
  Backbone manufacturer: Pavel Osten
  Backbone size w/o insert (bp): 9227
  Vector type: Mammalian Expression, Lentiviral
Growth in bacteria
  Bacterial resistance: Ampicillin, 100 μg/mL
  Growth temperature: 37°C
  Growth strain: Stbl3
  Growth instructions: Use recombinase-free E. coli (e.g., Invitrogen's Stbl3)
  Copy number: Unknown
Gene/Insert
  Gene/Insert name: ss-Prl-Arch-GFP (alt names: Arch; archaerhodopsin-3; H. sodomense archaerhodopsin-3)
  Species: H. sodomense
  Insert size (bp): 1689
  Promoter: CaMKII
  Tag / fusion protein: ss (N terminal on insert); Prl (N terminal on insert); GFP (C terminal on insert)
  Cloning method: Restriction Enzyme; 5′ cloning site BamHI (not destroyed); 3′ cloning site EcoRI (not destroyed)
  Sequencing primers: 5′ atgactgagaccctcccacccgtg actgaaagcgccgt
Terms and licenses: Academic/Nonprofit Terms; Industry Terms: Not Available to Industry
Depositor comments: PLEASE CONTACT ED BOYDEN () FOR DETAILS ON THIS REAGENT AND FURTHER REAGENTS IN THIS LINE.
How to cite: FCK-ss-Prl-Arch-GFP was a gift from Edward Boyden (Addgene plasmid # 22224 ; http://n2t.net/addgene:22224 ; RRID:Addgene_22224)
