>Addgene plasmid #22224 | FCK-ss-Prl-Arch-GFP | addgene partial sequence | sequence record 28091 | 22224 with FUGW-Fwd
AGGGTCACTTCATCTCCATGGGGTTCTTCTTCTGATTTTCTAGAAAATGAGATGGGGGTGCAGAGAGCTT
CCTCAGTGACCTGCCCAGGGTCACATCAGAAATGTCAGAGCTAGAACTTGAACTCAGATTACTAATCTTA
AATTCCATGCCTTGGGGGCATGCAAGTACGATATACAGAAGGAGTGAACTCATTAGGGCAGATGACCAAT
GAGTTTAGGAAAGAAGAGTCCAGGGCAGGGTACATCTACACCACCCGCCCAGCCCTGGGTGAGTCCAGCC
ACGTTCACCTCATTATAGTTGCCTCTCTCCAGTCCTACCTTGACGGGAAGCACAAGCAGAAACTGGGACA
GGAGCCCCAGGAGACCAAATCTTCATGGTCCCTCTGGGAGGATGGGTGGGGAGAGCTGTGGCAGAGGCCT
CAGGAGGGGCCCTGCTGCTCAGTGGTGACAGATAGGGGTGAGAAAGCAGACAGAGTCATTCCGTCAGCAT
TCTGGGTCTGTTTGGTACTTCTTCTCACGCTAAGGTGGCGGTGTGATATGCACAATGGCTAAAAAGCAGG
GAGAGCTGGAAAGAAACAAGGACAGAGACAGAGGCCAAGTCAACCAGACCAATTCCCAGAGGAAGCAAAG
AAACCATTACAGAGACTACAAGGGGGAAGGGAAGGAGAGATGAATTAGCTTCCCCTGTAAACCTTAGAAC
CCAGCTGTTGCCAGGGCAACGGGGCAATACCTGTCTCTTCAGAGGAGATGAAGTTGCCAGGGTAACTACA
TCCTGTCTTTCTCAAGGACCATCCCAGAATGTGGCACCCACTAGCCGTTACCATAGCAACTGCCTCTTTG
CCCCACTTAATCCCATCCCGTCTGTTAAAAGGGCCCTATAGTTGGAGGT
