>Addgene plasmid #22224 | FCK-ss-Prl-Arch-GFP | addgene partial sequence | sequence record 28092 | 22224 with EGFP-N
TCCTCGCCCTTGCTCACTGCTACTACCGGTCGGTCGGCGGCACTGACATCGGCACCGGCACTGGGTTCTG
GTGCCTCGGTGTCGCCCAGAATAGCCCGGGATCTCAACAGGATAAAGCCAAAGCCGACCTTGGCAGTCAC
GTCCAACACCATAAACAGCAGAGTTTCGATGCCCAGGCCCACCACGCCAGCGCCCTCAGTGCCTATGATC
CACAGGATAGGGTAAGCGGTCCACAGCACCAAGACCAGAGCTGTCAGGGTGTTAAAGGTAGATGCCACCT
CGGGGCCCCGCTCCTTTGCAGCAGATCGCAGGGATGTAGCCAGAAAATAGAGCACCACTATCATGCAAAT
TGTAGAGAACAACCACCAACTGTATCTGGCTATGGCCGTGTGGCTCAAGGCTCCGATGAGGCCAGTGACG
ATCATCAGGGCGTCCACACCCACCAGGGTGCCGATGGTCACCCGATCCACCTTAGCGAGAAGGGCCAGAT
CCAGCAGCAGAAGTGGGGTGGTAAACAGCCAGTCGGCGTACCTGGCATAATAGATATCCAACATTTCGCC
CCCGACGGTCACCTCAGTAAGCCCGATACCAAAGAACATAGACAGATATGCGGCGGATGCGATTCCGGGC
ACCAGGATAGTCACAGCGTAATATTCCCGGGCATCCTTATCGGTGACTCCCCATCCGCGGA
